Addgene plasmid #145790: pWL89A mmPing20B
Purpose: mPing Yeast Transposition Assay
Depositing lab: Charles Nathan Hancock. Depositing organization: University of South Carolina Aiken. Publication: Development of mPing-based activation tags for crop insertional mutagenesis. Johnson A, Mcassey E, Diaz S, Reagin J, Redd PS, Parrilla DR, Nguyen H, Stec A, McDaniel LAL, Clemente TE, Stupar RM, Parrott WA, Hancock CN. Plant Direct. 2021 Jan 19;5(1):e00300. doi: 10.1002/pld3.300. eCollection 2021 Jan. PubMed 33506165.
Backbone
  Vector backbone: pWL89A
  Vector type: Yeast Expression
  Selectable markers: URA3
Growth in bacteria
  Bacterial resistance: Ampicillin, 100 μg/mL
  Growth temperature: 37°C
  Growth strain: DH5alpha
  Copy number: High Copy
Gene/Insert
  Gene/Insert name: mmPing20B
  Species: Oryza Sativa
  Mutation: Insertion of the b-Conglycin Enhancer
  Cloning method: Restriction Enzyme; 5′ cloning site Unknown (unknown if destroyed)
Terms and licenses: Academic/Nonprofit Terms; Industry Terms: Not Available to Industry
How to cite: pWL89A mmPing20B was a gift from Charles Nathan Hancock (Addgene plasmid # 145790 ; http://n2t.net/addgene:145790 ; RRID:Addgene_145790)
