[The description below was written by a language model from this plasmid's Addgene catalogue record and pLannotate feature annotations shown in this document.]
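Description:
pWL89A mmPing20B is a yeast–E. coli shuttle plasmid built on the pWL89A backbone that serves as the reporter (donor) construct in a yeast transposition assay for mPing, a miniature inverted-repeat transposable element from rice (Oryza sativa). In bacteria it is maintained through a high-copy ColE1/pUC-type origin and selected with ampicillin via the β-lactamase gene. In Saccharomyces cerevisiae it replicates as a stable, low-copy centromeric plasmid through a CEN4/ARS1 element and is selected by uracil prototrophy through URA3 with its native promoter, a marker that is also counterselectable with 5-FOA. Remnants of a pUC-style lac region (lacI fragment, lac promoter/operator, MCS pieces, lacZα fragment) flank the payload and are vestiges of the cloning history.

The payload is an ADE2 reporter cassette driven by the yeast ADE2 promoter. The feature table annotates the ADE2 coding sequence as two fragments separated by an unannotated gap of roughly 600 bp, which is consistent with the mmPing20B element being inserted there and disrupting the gene, although the annotation does not label the element itself. According to the record, mmPing20B is an mPing derivative carrying an inserted β-conglycinin enhancer, in keeping with the associated work on mPing-based activation tags for crop insertional mutagenesis. In this kind of assay, excision of the element followed by repair restores a functional ADE2 gene, so adenine-prototrophic colonies give a readout of transposition frequency. The transposase functions needed for mobilisation are not encoded on this plasmid according to the annotated features and would presumably be supplied from separate constructs. The exact cloning sites used for the insert are not recorded.
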