Features (pLannotate 1.2.2; 19 found; start..end, strand, type, name):
      2..94      +  CDS            lacI (fragment): lac repressor; lacI; The lac repressor binds to the lac operator to inhibit transcription in E. coli. This inhibition can be relieved by adding lactose or isopropyl-β-D-thiogalactopyranoside (IPTG).
    107..128     +  protein_bind   CAP binding site: CAP binding activates transcription in the presence of cAMP. E. coli catabolite activator protein
    143..173     +  promoter       lac promoter: promoter for the E. coli lac operon
    181..197     +  protein_bind   lac operator: The lac repressor binds to the lac operator to inhibit transcription in E. coli. This inhibition can be relieved by adding lactose or isopropyl-β-D-thiogalactopyranoside (IPTG). lac repressor encoded by lacI
    234..268     -  misc_feature   MCS (fragment): pUC18/19 multiple cloning site
    277..639     +  promoter       ADE2 promoter: S. cerevisiae ADE2
    653..1253    +  CDS            ADE2 (fragment): phosphoribosylaminoimidazole carboxylase, required for adenine biosynthesis; S. cerevisiae ADE2; yeast auxotrophic marker
   1876..2993    +  CDS            ADE2 (fragment): phosphoribosylaminoimidazole carboxylase, required for adenine biosynthesis; S. cerevisiae ADE2; yeast auxotrophic marker
   3142..3167    -  misc_feature   MCS (fragment): pUC18/19 multiple cloning site
   3164..3321    +  CDS            lacZα (fragment): LacZα fragment of β-galactosidase; lacZ fragment
   3327..3378    -  misc_feature   bom (fragment): basis of mobility region from pBR322
   3383..3493    +  CDS            RMD1 (fragment): RMD1_YEAST - Experimental evidence at protein level: Swiss-Prot protein existence level 1. Required for sporulation where it is believed to have a role in meiotic nuclear division. From Saccharomyces cerevisiae (strain ATCC 204508 / S288c) (Baker's yeast).
   3941..5103    -  misc_feature   CEN/ARS: S. cerevisiae CEN4 centromere fused to the autonomously replicating sequence ARS1/ARS416
   5330..5348    -  promoter       tet promoter (fragment): E. coli promoter for tetracycline efflux protein gene
   5438..6241    -  CDS            URA3: orotidine-5'-phosphate decarboxylase, required for uracil biosynthesis; S. cerevisiae URA3; yeast auxotrophic marker, counterselectable with 5-fluoroorotic acid (5-FOA)
   6242..6457    -  promoter       URA3 promoter: S. cerevisiae URA3
   6568..6672    +  promoter       AmpR promoter: bla
   6673..7533    +  CDS            AmpR: β-lactamase; bla; confers resistance to ampicillin, carbenicillin, and related antibiotics
   7704..8292    +  rep_origin     ori: high-copy-number ColE1/pMB1/pBR322/pUC origin of replication
>Addgene plasmid #145790 | pWL89A mmPing20B | addgene full sequence | sequence record 297757 | Addgene NGS Result
AGCGCCCAATACGCAAACCGCCTCTCCCCGCGCGTTGGCCGATTCATTAATGCAGCTGGCACGACAGGTT
TCCCGACTGGAAAGCGGGCAGTGAGCGCAACGCAATTAATGTGAGTTAGCTCACTCATTAGGCACCCCAG
GCTTTACACTTTATGCTTCCGGCTCGTATGTTGTGTGGAATTGTGAGCGGATAACAATTTCACACAGGAA
ACAGCTATGACCATGATTACGCCAAGCTTGCATGCCTGCAGGTCGACTCTAGAGGATCTGAATTAATTCT
TGAATAATACATAACTTTTCTTAAAAGAATCAAAGACAGATAAAATTTAAGAGATATTAAATATTAGTGA
GAAGCCGAGAATTTTGTAACACCAACATAACACTGACATCTTTAACAACTTTTAATTATGATACATTTCT
TACGTCATGATTGATTATTACAGCTATGCTGACAAATGACTCTTGTTGCATGGCTACGAACCGGGTAATA
CTAAGTGATTGACTCTTGCTGACCTTTTATTAAGAACTAAATGGACAATATTATGGAGCATTTCATGTAT
AAATTGGTGCGTAAAATCGTTGGATCTCTCTTCTAAGTACATCCTACTATAACAATCAAGAAAAACAAGA
AAATCGGACCTCGAGATCAAGTATGGATTCTAGAACAGTTGGTATATTAGGAGGGGGACAATTGGGACGT
ATGATTGTTGAGGCAGCAAACAGGCTCAACATTAAGACGGTAATACTAGATGCTGAAAATTCTCCTGCCA
AACAAATAAGCAACTCCAATGACCACGTTAATGGCTCCTTTTCCAATCCTCTTGATATCGAAAAACTAGC
TGAAAAATGTGATGTGCTAACGATTGAGATTGAGCATGTTGATGTTCCTACACTAAAGAATCTTCAAGTA
AAACATCCCAAATTAAAAATTTACCCTTCTCCAGAAACAATCAGATTGATACAAGACAAATATATTCAAA
AAGAGCATTTAATCAAAAATGGTATAGCAGTTACCCAAAGTGTTCCTGTGGAACAAGCCAGTGAGACGTC
CCTATTGAATGTTGGAAGAGATTTGGGTTTTCCATTCGTCTTGAAGTCGAGGACTTTGGCATACGATGGA
AGAGGTAACTTCGTTGTAAAGAATAAGGAAATGATTCCGGAAGCTTTGGAAGTACTGAAGGATCGTCCTT
TGTACGCCGAAAAATGGGCACCATTTACTAAAGAATTAGCAGTCATGATTGTGAGGTCTGTTAGGCCAGT
CACAATGGCTAGTGTCATTGCACGGCTACCCAAAATATTATACCATCTTCTTTCAAATGAAATCTTTTAT
GAAACAATCCCCACAGTGGAGGGGTTTCACTTTGACGTTTCCATGACTATGCATAGCATTTAATTGGTAC
AAGTTGCTGGGATCATTTGTACCCATAATCCGGCGCGGCGCGGAATTCGCATGCAGTTTGACGGGTGTTG
AAATAAACAAAAATGAGGTGGCGGAAGAGAATACGAGTTTGAGGTTGGGTTAGAAACAACAAATGTGTGG
GCTCATGATGGGTTGAGTTGGTGAATGTTTTGGGCTGCTCGATTGACACCTTTGTGAGTACGTGTTGTTG
TGCATGGCTTTTGGGGTCCAAGCTTGAGAATGCAGAGGTCGCACGGCGGAGGCGGACGCAAGAGATCCGG
TGAATGAAACGAATCGGCCTCAACGGGGGTTTCGCTCTGTTACCGAGGACTTGGAAACGACGCTGACGAG
TTTCACCAGGATGAAACTCTTTCCTTCTCTCTCATCCCCATTTCATGCAAATAATCATTTTTTATTCAGT
CTTACCCCTATTAAATGTGCATGACACACCAGTGAAACCCCCATTGTGACTGGCCTTAACGGTTTAGTGT
TTTCTTACCCAATTGTAGAGACTATCCACAAGGACAATATTTGTGACTTATGTTATGCGCCTGCTAGAGT
TCCGGACTCCGTTCAACTTAAGGCGAAGTTGTTGGCAGAAAATGCAATCAAATCTTTTCCCGGTTGTGGT
ATATTTGGTGTGGAAATGTTCTATTTAGAAACAGGGGAATTGCTTATTAACGAAATTGCCCCAAGGCCTC
ACAACTCTGGACATTATACCATTGATGCTTGCGTCACTTCTCAATTTGAAGCTCATTTGAGATCAATATT
GGATTTGCCAATGCCAAAGAATTTCACATCTTTCTCCACCATTACAACGAACGCCATTATGCTAAATGTT
CTTGGAGACAAACATACAAAAGATAAAGAGCTAGAAACTTGCGAAAGAGCATTGGCGACTCCAGGTTCCT
CAGTGTACTTATATGGAAAAGAGTCTAGACCTAACAGAAAAGTAGGTCACATAAATATTATTGCCTCCAG
TATGGCGGAATGTGAACAAAGGCTGAACTACATTACAGGTAGAACTGATATTCCAATCAAAATCTCTGTC
GCTCAAAAGTTGGACTTGGAAGCAATGGTCAAACCATTGGTTGGAATCATCATGGGATCAGACTCTGACT
TGCCGGTAATGTCTGCCGCATGTGCGGTTTTAAAAGATTTTGGCGTTCCATTTGAAGTGACAATAGTCTC
TGCTCATAGAACTCCACATAGGATGTCAGCATATGCTATTTCCGCAAGCAAGCGTGGAATTAAAACAATT
ATCGCTGGAGCTGGTGGGGCTGCTCACTTGCCAGGTATGGTGGCTGCAATGACACCACTTCCTGTCATCG
GTGTGCCCGTAAAAGGTTCTTGTCTAGATGGAGTAGATTCTTTACATTCAATTGTGCAAATGCCTAGAGG
TGTTCCAGTAGCTACCGTCGCTATTAATAATAGTACGAACGCTGCGCTGTTGGCTGTCAGACTGCTTGGC
GCTTATGATTCAAGTTATACAACGAAAATGGAACAGTTTTTATTAAAGCAAGAAGAAGAAGTTCTTGTCA
AAGCACAAAAGTTAGAAACTGTCGGTTACGAAGCTTATCTAGAAAACAAGTAATATATAAGTTTATTGAT
ATACTTGTACAGCAAATAATTATAAAATGATATACCTATTTTTTAGGCTTTGTTATGATTACATCAAATG
TGGACTTCATACATAGAAATCAACGCTTACAGGTGTCCTTTTTTAAGAATTTCATACATAAGATCCCCGG
GTACCGAGCTCGAATTCACTGGCCGTCGTTTTACAACGTCGTGACTGGGAAAACCCTGGCGTTACCCAAC
TTAATCGCCTTGCAGCACATCCCCCTTTCGCCAGCTGGCGTAATAGCGAAGAGGCCCGCACCGATCGCCC
TTCCCAACAGTTGCGCAGCCTGAATGGCGAATGGCGCCTGATGCGGTATTTTCTCCTTACGCATCTGTGC
GGTATTTCACACCGCATAATCGCTGGGCCATTCTCATGAAGAATATCTTGAATTTATTGTCATATTACTA
GTTGGTGTGGAAGTCCTAATATCGGTGATCAATATAGTGGTTGACATGCTGGCTAGTCAACATTGAGCCT
TTTGATCATGCAAATATATTACGGTATTTTACAATCAAATATCAAACTTAACTATTGACTTTATAACTTA
TTTAGGTGGTAACATTCTTATAAAAAAGAAAAAAATTACTGCAAAACAGTACTAGCTTTTAACTTGTATC
CTAGGTTATCTATGCTGTCTCACCATAGAGAATATTACCTATTTCAGAATGTATGTCCATGATTCGCCGG
GTAAATACATATAATACACAAATCTGGCTTAATAAAGTCTATAATATATCTCATAAAGAAGTGCTAAATT
GGCTAGTGCTATATATTTTTAAGAAAATTTCTTTTGACTAAGTCCATATCGACTTTGTAAAAGTTCACAT
TAGCATACATATATTACACGAGCCAGAAATAGTAACTTTTGCCTAAATCACAAATTGCAAAATTTAATTG
CTTGCAAAAGGTCACATGCTTATAATCAACTTTTTTAAAAATTTAAAATACTTTTTTATTTTTTATTTTT
AAACATAAATGAAATAATTTATTTATTGTTTATGATTACCGAAACATAAAACCTGCTCAAGAAAAAGAAA
CTGTTTTGTCCTTGGAAAAAAAGCACTACCTAGGAGCGGCCAAAATGCCGAGGCTTTCATAGCTTAAACT
CTTTACAGAAAATAGGCATTATAGATCAGTTCGAGTTTTCTTATTCTTCCTTCCGGTTTTATCGTCACAG
TTTTACAGTAAATAAGTATCACCTCTTAGAGTTCGATGATAAGCTGTCAAACATGAGAATTAATTCCACA
TGTTAAAATAGTGAAGGAGCATGTTCGGCACACAGTGGACCGAACGTGGGGTAAGTGCACTAGGGTCCGG
TTAAACGGATCTCGCATTGATGAGGCAACGCTAATTATCAACATATAGATTGTTATCTATCTGCATGAAC
ACGAAATCTTTACTTGACGACTTGAGGCTGATGGTGTTTATGCAAAGAAACCACTGTGTTTAATATGTGT
CACTGTTTGATATTACTGTCAGCGTAGAAGATAATAGTAAAAGCGGTTAATAAGTGTATTTGAGATAAGT
GTGATAAAGTTTTTACAGCGAAAAGACGATAAATACAAGAAAATGATTACGAGGATACGGAGAGAGGTAT
GTACATGTGTATTTATATACTAAGCTGCCGGCGGTTGTTTGCAAGACCGAGAAAAGGCTAGCAAGAATCG
GGTCATTGTAGCGTATGCGCCTGTGAACATTCTCTTCAACAAGTTTGATTCCATTGCGGTGAAATGGTAA
AAGTCAACCCCCTGCGATGTATATTTTCCTGTACAATCAATCAAAAAGCCAAATGATTTAGCATTATCTT
TACATCTTGTTATTTTACAGATTTTATGTTTAGATCTTTTATGCTTGCTTTTCAAAAGGCTTGCAGGCAA
GTGCACAAACAATACTTAAATAAATACTACTCAGTAATAACCTATTTCTTAGCATTTTTGACGAAATTTG
CTATTTTGTTAGAGTCTTTTACACCATTTGTCTCCACACCTCCGCTTACATCAACACCAATAACGCCATT
TAATCTAAGCGCATCACCAACATTTTCTGGCGTCAGTCCACCAGCTAACATAAAATGTAAGCTCTCGGGG
CTCTCTTGCCTTCCAACCCAGTCAGAAATCGAGTTCCAATCCAAAAGTTCACCTGTCCCACCTGCTTCTG
AATCAAACAAGGGAATAAACGAATGAGGTTTCTGTGAAGCTGCACTGAGTAGTATGTTGCAGTCTTTTGG
AAATACGAGTCTTTTAATAACTGGCAAACCGAGGAACTCTTGGTATTCTTGCCACGACTCATCTCCATGC
AGTTGGACGATCGATGATAAGCTGTCAAACATGAGAATTGGGTAATAACTGATATAATTAAATTGAAGCT
CTAATTTGTGAGTTTAGTATACATGCATTTACTTATAATACAGTTTTTTAGTTTTGCTGGCCGCATCTTC
TCAAATATGCTTCCCAGCCTGCTTTTCTGTAACGTTCACCCTCTACCTTAGCATCCCTTCCCTTTGCAAA
TAGTCCTCTTCCAACAATAATAATGTCAGATCCTGTAGAGACCACATCATCCACGGTTCTATACTGTTGA
CCCAATGCGTCTCCCTTGTCATCTAAACCCACACCGGGTGTCATAATCAACCAATCGTAACCTTCATCTC
TTCCACCCATGTCTCTTTGAGCAATAAAGCCGATAACAAAATCTTTGTCGCTCTTCGCAATGTCAACAGT
ACCCTTAGTATATTCTCCAGTAGATAGGGAGCCCTTGCATGACAATTCTGCTAACATCAAAAGGCCTCTA
GGTTCCTTTGTTACTTCTTCTGCCGCCTGCTTCAAACCGCTAACAATACCTGGGCCCACCACACCGTGTG
CATTCGTAATGTCTGCCCATTCTGCTATTCTGTATACACCCGCAGAGTACTGCAATTTGACTGTATTACC
AATGTCAGCAAATTTTCTGTCTTCGAAGAGTAAAAAATTGTACTTGGCGGATAATGCCTTTAGCGGCTTA
ACTGTGCCCTCCATGGAAAAATCAGTCAAGATATCCACATGTGTTTTTAGTAAACAAATTTTGGGACCTA
ATGCTTCAACTAACTCCAGTAATTCCTTGGTGGTACGAACATCCAATGAAGCACACAAGTTTGTTTGCTT
TTCGTGCATGATATTAAATAGCTTGGCAGCAACAGGACTAGGATGAGTAGCAGCACGTTCCTTATATGTA
GCTTTCGACATGATTTATCTTCGTTTCCTGCATGTTTTTGTTCTGTGCAGTTGGGTTAAGAATACTGGGC
AATTTCATGTTTCTTCAACACTACATATGCGTATATATACCAATCTAAGTCTGTGCTCCTTCCTTCGTTC
TTCCTTCTGTTCGGAGATTACCGAATCAAAAAAATTTCAAGGAAACCGAAATCAAAAAAAAGAATAAAAA
AAAAATGATGAATTGAAAAGCTAATTCTTGAAGACGAAAGGGCCTCGTGATACGCCTATTTTTATAGGTT
AATGTCATGATAATAATGGTTTCTTAGACGTCAGGTGGCACTTTTCGGGGAAATGTGCGCGGAACCCCTA
TTTGTTTATTTTTCTAAATACATTCAAATATGTATCCGCTCATGAGACAATAACCCTGATAAATGCTTCA
ATAATATTGAAAAAGGAAGAGTATGAGTATTCAACATTTCCGTGTCGCCCTTATTCCCTTTTTTGCGGCA
TTTTGCCTTCCTGTTTTTGCTCACCCAGAAACGCTGGTGAAAGTAAAAGATGCTGAAGATCAGTTGGGTG
CACGAGTGGGTTACATCGAACTGGATCTCAACAGCGGTAAGATCCTTGAGAGTTTTCGCCCCGAAGAACG
TTTTCCAATGATGAGCACTTTTAAAGTTCTGCTATGTGGCGCGGTATTATCCCGTATTGACGCCGGGCAA
GAGCAACTCGGTCGCCGCATACACTATTCTCAGAATGACTTGGTTGAGTACTCACCAGTCACAGAAAAGC
ATCTTACGGATGGCATGACAGTAAGAGAATTATGCAGTGCTGCCATAACCATGAGTGATAACACTGCGGC
CAACTTACTTCTGACAACGATCGGAGGACCGAAGGAGCTAACCGCTTTTTTGCACAACATGGGGGATCAT
GTAACTCGCCTTGATCGTTGGGAACCGGAGCTGAATGAAGCCATACCAAACGACGAGCGTGACACCACGA
TGCCTGTAGCAATGGCAACAACGTTGCGCAAACTATTAACTGGCGAACTACTTACTCTAGCTTCCCGGCA
ACAATTAATAGACTGGATGGAGGCGGATAAAGTTGCAGGACCACTTCTGCGCTCGGCCCTTCCGGCTGGC
TGGTTTATTGCTGATAAATCTGGAGCCGGTGAGCGTGGGTCTCGCGGTATCATTGCAGCACTGGGGCCAG
ATGGTAAGCCCTCCCGTATCGTAGTTATCTACACGACGGGGAGTCAGGCAACTATGGATGAACGAAATAG
ACAGATCGCTGAGATAGGTGCCTCACTGATTAAGCATTGGTAACTGTCAGACCAAGTTTACTCATATATA
CTTTAGATTGATTTAAAACTTCATTTTTAATTTAAAAGGATCTAGGTGAAGATCCTTTTTGATAATCTCA
TGACCAAAATCCCTTAACGTGAGTTTTCGTTCCACTGAGCGTCAGACCCCGTAGAAAAGATCAAAGGATC
TTCTTGAGATCCTTTTTTTCTGCGCGTAATCTGCTGCTTGCAAACAAAAAAACCACCGCTACCAGCGGTG
GTTTGTTTGCCGGATCAAGAGCTACCAACTCTTTTTCCGAAGGTAACTGGCTTCAGCAGAGCGCAGATAC
CAAATACTGTTCTTCTAGTGTAGCCGTAGTTAGGCCACCACTTCAAGAACTCTGTAGCACCGCCTACATA
CCTCGCTCTGCTAATCCTGTTACCAGTGGCTGCTGCCAGTGGCGATAAGTCGTGTCTTACCGGGTTGGAC
TCAAGACGATAGTTACCGGATAAGGCGCAGCGGTCGGGCTGAACGGGGGGTTCGTGCACACAGCCCAGCT
TGGAGCGAACGACCTACACCGAACTGAGATACCTACAGCGTGAGCTATGAGAAAGCGCCACGCTTCCCGA
AGGGAGAAAGGCGGACAGGTATCCGGTAAGCGGCAGGGTCGGAACAGGAGAGCGCACGAGGGAGCTTCCA
GGGGGAAACGCCTGGTATCTTTATAGTCCTGTCGGGTTTCGCCACCTCTGACTTGAGCGTCGATTTTTGT
GATGCTCGTCAGGGGGGCGGAGCCTATGGAAAAACGCCAGCAACGCGGCCTTTTTACGGTTCCTGGCCTT
TTGCTGGCCTTTTGCTCACATGTTCTTTCCTGCGTTATCCCCTGATTCTGTGGATAACCGTATTACCGCC
TTTGAGTGAGCTGATACCGCTCGCCGCAGCCGAACGACCGAGCGCAGCGAGTCAGTGAGCGAGGAAGCGG
AAG
